Addgene plasmid #77938: AAK1 gRNA (BRDN0001149114)
Purpose: 3rd generation lentiviral gRNA plasmid targeting human AAK1
Depositing lab: John Doench & David Root. Depositing organization: Broad Institute. Publication: Optimized sgRNA design to maximize activity and minimize off-target effects of CRISPR-Cas9. Doench JG, Fusi N, Sullender M, Hegde M, Vaimberg EW, Donovan KF, Smith I, Tothova Z, Wilen C, Orchard R, Virgin HW, Listgarten J, Root DE. Nat Biotechnol. 2016 Jan 18. doi: 10.1038/nbt.3437. PubMed 26780180.
Backbone
  Vector backbone: lentiGuide-Puro
  Backbone manufacturer: Zhang Lab (Addgene plasmid # 52963)
  Vector type: Mammalian Expression, Lentiviral, CRISPR
  Selectable markers: Puromycin
Growth in bacteria
  Bacterial resistance: Ampicillin, 100 μg/mL
  Growth temperature: 37°C
  Growth strain: DH5alpha
  Copy number: High Copy
Gene/Insert
  Gene/Insert name: AAK1 (alt names: AAK1; NM_014911.3)
  gRNA/shRNA sequence: TGGCAAAATCATCACTACGA
  Species: H. sapiens (human)
  Entrez Gene: AAK1
  Promoter: hU6
  Cloning method: Unknown
  Sequencing primers: 5′ U6-F; 3′ pS2-R
Terms and licenses: Academic/Nonprofit Terms; Industry Terms: Not Available to Industry
Depositor comments: The gRNA was designed to target the following Genbank reference sequence(s): NM_014911.3. Note that this plasmid does NOT contain Cas9. It should be used in conjunction with lentiCas9-Blast (Addgene #52962) or otherwise with cell lines already expressing Cas9. Browse the full kinome gRNA library at http://www.addgene.org/pooled-library/broadgpp-human-kinome/ or visit http://www.broadinstitute.org/rnai/public/ for detailed protocols and information.
How to cite: AAK1 gRNA (BRDN0001149114) was a gift from John Doench & David Root (Addgene plasmid # 77938 ; http://n2t.net/addgene:77938 ; RRID:Addgene_77938)
