[The description below was written by a language model from this plasmid's Addgene catalogue record and pLannotate feature annotations shown in this document.]
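Description:
AAK1 gRNA (BRDN0001149114) is a third-generation lentiviral CRISPR guide RNA plasmid built on the lentiGuide-Puro backbone, designed to deliver a single guide targeting human AAK1 (reference transcript NM_014911.3) into mammalian cells. It is propagated in E. coli as a high-copy plasmid through a ColE1/pUC-type origin with ampicillin selection from the β-lactamase gene. The backbone also carries an f1 origin, an SV40 origin and poly(A) signal, and leftover lac and T7/T3 promoter elements from the parental cloning vector.

The lentiviral transfer cassette begins with an RSV promoter fused to a truncated HIV-1 5' LTR, which makes genomic RNA production Tat-independent. This is followed by the Ψ packaging signal with a partial gag fragment and the Rev response element for Rev-dependent nuclear export. Inside the provirus, a human U6 RNA polymerase III promoter drives the AAK1-specific spacer joined to the Streptococcus pyogenes Cas9 guide RNA scaffold, and a cPPT/CTS element lies downstream to aid nuclear import of the viral genome. A separate EF-1α core promoter with its intron A expresses puromycin N-acetyltransferase, allowing puromycin selection of transduced cells. A WPRE enhances transcript expression, and the cassette ends in a self-inactivating ΔU3 3' LTR.

The plasmid does not encode Cas9, so it must be used with a separate Cas9 expression vector or in cells that already express Cas9. It is an individual clone from a human kinome guide collection whose guides follow optimized rules for on-target activity and reduced off-target effects, and it is used for knockout of the AAK1 kinase.
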