Features (pLannotate 1.2.2; 29 found; start..end, strand, type, name):
     14..80      +  CDS            small t antigen (fragment): SV40 (simian virus 40) small t antigen
    106..317     +  promoter       EF-1α core promoter: core promoter for human elongation factor EF-1α
    318..1256    +  intron         EF-1α intron A: intron upstream of the start codon of human EF-1α
   1278..1877    +  CDS            PuroR (fragment): puromycin N-acetyltransferase; pac from Streptomyces; confers resistance to puromycin
   1893..2481    +  misc_feature   WPRE: woodchuck hepatitis virus posttranscriptional regulatory element
   2532..2551    +  misc_feature   cPPT/CTS (fragment): central polypurine tract and central termination sequence of HIV-1
   2553..2786    +  LTR            3' LTR (ΔU3): self-inactivating 3' long terminal repeat (LTR) from HIV-1
   2864..2985    +  polyA_signal   SV40 poly(A) signal: SV40 polyadenylation signal
   3025..3160    +  rep_origin     SV40 ori: SV40 origin of replication
   3181..3199    -  promoter       T7 promoter: promoter for bacteriophage T7 RNA polymerase
   3207..3362    +  CDS            lacZα (fragment): LacZα fragment of β-galactosidase; lacZ fragment
   3367..3795    +  rep_origin     f1 ori (sequence partly withheld): f1 bacteriophage origin of replication; arrow indicates direction of (+) strand synthesis
   3848..3952    +  promoter       AmpR promoter: bla
   3953..4813    +  CDS            AmpR: β-lactamase; bla; confers resistance to ampicillin, carbenicillin, and related antibiotics
   4984..5572    +  rep_origin     ori: high-copy-number ColE1/pMB1/pBR322/pUC origin of replication
   5755..5847    +  CDS            lacI (fragment): lac repressor; lacI; The lac repressor binds to the lac operator to inhibit transcription in E. coli. This inhibition can be relieved by adding lactose or isopropyl-β-D-thiogalactopyranoside (IPTG).
   5860..5881    +  protein_bind   CAP binding site: CAP binding activates transcription in the presence of cAMP. E. coli catabolite activator protein
   5896..5926    +  promoter       lac promoter: promoter for the E. coli lac operon
   5934..5950    +  protein_bind   lac operator: The lac repressor binds to the lac operator to inhibit transcription in E. coli. This inhibition can be relieved by adding lactose or isopropyl-β-D-thiogalactopyranoside (IPTG). lac repressor encoded by lacI
   5995..6013    +  promoter       T3 promoter: promoter for bacteriophage T3 RNA polymerase
   6041..6267    +  promoter       RSV promoter: Rous sarcoma virus enhancer/promoter
   6268..6448    +  LTR            5' LTR (truncated): truncated 5' long terminal repeat (LTR) from HIV-1
   6495..6620    +  misc_feature   HIV-1 Ψ: packaging signal of human immunodeficiency virus type 1
   6604..6967    +  CDS            HIV-1 gag (fragment): gag protein from human immunodeficiency virus 1; gag
   7113..7346    +  misc_feature   RRE: The Rev response element (RRE) of HIV-1 allows for Rev-dependent mRNA export from the nucleus to the cytoplasm.
   7723..7749    +  CDS            Rev (fragment): human immunodeficiency virus 1 (HIV-1) Rev protein; rev; enhances nuclear export of unspliced and incompletely spliced viral mRNAs
   7753..7993    +  promoter       U6 promoter: RNA polymerase III promoter for human U6 snRNA
   8023..8098    +  misc_RNA       gRNA scaffold: guide RNA scaffold for the Streptococcus pyogenes CRISPR/Cas9 system
   8154..8271    +  misc_feature   cPPT/CTS: central polypurine tract and central termination sequence of HIV-1
>Addgene plasmid #77938 | AAK1 gRNA (BRDN0001149114) | addgene full sequence | sequence record 188690 | Addgene Assembled Sequence
CCCGGGTGCAAAGATGGATAAAGTTTTAAACAGAGAGGAATCTTTGCAGCTAATGGACCTTCTAGGTCTT
GAAAGGAGTGGGAATTGGCTCCGGTGCCCGTCAGTGGGCAGAGCGCACATCGCCCACAGTCCCCGAGAAG
TTGGGGGGAGGGGTCGGCAATTGATCCGGTGCCTAGAGAAGGTGGCGCGGGGTAAACTGGGAAAGTGATG
TCGTGTACTGGCTCCGCCTTTTTCCCGAGGGTGGGGGAGAACCGTATATAAGTGCAGTAGTCGCCGTGAA
CGTTCTTTTTCGCAACGGGTTTGCCGCCAGAACACAGGTAAGTGCCGTGTGTGGTTCCCGCGGGCCTGGC
CTCTTTACGGGTTATGGCCCTTGCGTGCCTTGAATTACTTCCACCTGGCTGCAGTACGTGATTCTTGATC
CCGAGCTTCGGGTTGGAAGTGGGTGGGAGAGTTCGAGGCCTTGCGCTTAAGGAGCCCCTTCGCCTCGTGC
TTGAGTTGAGGCCTGGCCTGGGCGCTGGGGCCGCCGCGTGCGAATCTGGTGGCACCTTCGCGCCTGTCTC
GCTGCTTTCGATAAGTCTCTAGCCATTTAAAATTTTTGATGACCTGCTGCGACGCTTTTTTTCTGGCAAG
ATAGTCTTGTAAATGCGGGCCAAGATCTGCACACTGGTATTTCGGTTTTTGGGGCCGCGGGCGGCGACGG
GGCCCGTGCGTCCCAGCGCACATGTTCGGCGAGGCGGGGCCTGCGAGCGCGGCCACCGAGAATCGGACGG
GGGTAGTCTCAAGCTGGCCGGCCTGCTCTGGTGCCTGGCCTCGCGCCGCCGTGTATCGCCCCGCCCTGGG
CGGCAAGGCTGGCCCGGTCGGCACCAGTTGCGTGAGCGGAAAGATGGCCGCTTCCCGGCCCTGCTGCAGG
GAGCTCAAAATGGAGGACGCGGCGCTCGGGAGAGCGGGCGGGTGAGTCACCCACACAAAGGAAAAGGGCC
TTTCCGTCCTCAGCCGTCGCTTCATGTGACTCCACGGAGTACCGGGCGCCGTCCAGGCACCTCGATTAGT
TCTCGAGCTTTTGGAGTACGTCGTCTTTAGGTTGGGGGGAGGGGTTTTATGCGATGGAGTTTCCCCACAC
TGAGTGGGTGGAGACTGAAGTTAGGCCAGCTTGGCACTTGATGTAATTCTCCTTGGAATTTGCCCTTTTT
GAGTTTGGATCTTGGTTCATTCTCAAGCCTCAGACAGTGGTTCAAAGTTTTTTTCTTCCATTTCAGGTGT
CGTGACGTACGGCCACCATGACCGAGTACAAGCCCACGGTGCGCCTCGCCACCCGCGACGACGTCCCCAG
GGCCGTACGCACCCTCGCCGCCGCGTTCGCCGACTACCCCGCCACGCGCCACACCGTCGATCCGGACCGC
CACATCGAGCGGGTCACCGAGCTGCAAGAACTCTTCCTCACGCGCGTCGGGCTCGACATCGGCAAGGTGT
GGGTCGCGGACGACGGCGCCGCCGTGGCGGTCTGGACCACGCCGGAGAGCGTCGAAGCGGGGGCGGTGTT
CGCCGAGATCGGCCCGCGCATGGCCGAGTTGAGCGGTTCCCGGCTGGCCGCGCAGCAACAGATGGAAGGC
CTCCTGGCGCCGCACCGGCCCAAGGAGCCCGCGTGGTTCCTGGCCACCGTCGGAGTCTCGCCCGACCACC
AGGGCAAGGGTCTGGGCAGCGCCGTCGTGCTCCCCGGAGTGGAGGCGGCCGAGCGCGCCGGGGTGCCCGC
CTTCCTGGAGACCTCCGCGCCCCGCAACCTCCCCTTCTACGAGCGGCTCGGCTTCACCGTCACCGCCGAC
GTCGAGGTGCCCGAAGGACCGCGCACCTGGTGCATGACCCGCAAGCCCGGTGCCTGAACGCGTTAAGTCG
ACAATCAACCTCTGGATTACAAAATTTGTGAAAGATTGACTGGTATTCTTAACTATGTTGCTCCTTTTAC
GCTATGTGGATACGCTGCTTTAATGCCTTTGTATCATGCTATTGCTTCCCGTATGGCTTTCATTTTCTCC
TCCTTGTATAAATCCTGGTTGCTGTCTCTTTATGAGGAGTTGTGGCCCGTTGTCAGGCAACGTGGCGTGG
TGTGCACTGTGTTTGCTGACGCAACCCCCACTGGTTGGGGCATTGCCACCACCTGTCAGCTCCTTTCCGG
GACTTTCGCTTTCCCCCTCCCTATTGCCACGGCGGAACTCATCGCCGCCTGCCTTGCCCGCTGCTGGACA
GGGGCTCGGCTGTTGGGCACTGACAATTCCGTGGTGTTGTCGGGGAAATCATCGTCCTTTCCTTGGCTGC
TCGCCTGTGTTGCCACCTGGATTCTGCGCGGGACGTCCTTCTGCTACGTCCCTTCGGCCCTCAATCCAGC
GGACCTTCCTTCCCGCGGCCTGCTGCCGGCTCTGCGGCCTCTTCCGCGTCTTCGCCTTCGCCCTCAGACG
AGTCGGATCTCCCTTTGGGCCGCCTCCCCGCGTCGACTTTAAGACCAATGACTTACAAGGCAGCTGTAGA
TCTTAGCCACTTTTTAAAAGAAAAGGGGGGACTGGAAGGGCTAATTCACTCCCAACGAAGACAAGATCTG
CTTTTTGCTTGTACTGGGTCTCTCTGGTTAGACCAGATCTGAGCCTGGGAGCTCTCTGGCTAACTAGGGA
ACCCACTGCTTAAGCCTCAATAAAGCTTGCCTTGAGTGCTTCAAGTAGTGTGTGCCCGTCTGTTGTGTGA
CTCTGGTAACTAGAGATCCCTCAGACCCTTTTAGTCAGTGTGGAAAATCTCTAGCAGTACGTATAGTAGT
TCATGTCATCTTATTATTCAGTATTTATAACTTGCAAAGAAATGAATATCAGAGAGTGAGAGGAACTTGT
TTATTGCAGCTTATAATGGTTACAAATAAAGCAATAGCATCACAAATTTCACAAATAAAGCATTTTTTTC
ACTGCATTCTAGTTGTGGTTTGTCCAAACTCATCAATGTATCTTATCATGTCTGGCTCTAGCTATCCCGC
CCCTAACTCCGCCCATCCCGCCCCTAACTCCGCCCAGTTCCGCCCATTCTCCGCCCCATGGCTGACTAAT
TTTTTTTATTTATGCAGAGGCCGAGGCCGCCTCGGCCTCTGAGCTATTCCAGAAGTAGTGAGGAGGCTTT
TTTGGAGGCCTAGGGACGTACCCAATTCGCCCTATAGTGAGTCGTATTACGCGCGCTCACTGGCCGTCGT
TTTACAACGTCGTGACTGGGAAAACCCTGGCGTTACCCAACTTAATCGCCTTGCAGCACATCCCCCTTTC
GCCAGCTGGCGTAATAGCGAAGAGGCCCGCACCGATCGCCCTTCCCAACAGTTGCGCAGCCTGAATGGCG
AATGGG
[124 nt withheld, positions 3367-3490]
C
[91 nt withheld, positions 3492-3582]
A
[49 nt withheld, positions 3584-3632]
CCTTTGACGTTGGAGTCCACGTTCTTT
[37 nt withheld, positions 3660-3696]
ACCCTATCTCGGTCTATTCTTTTGATTTATAAGGGATTTTGCCGATTTCGGCCTATTGGTTAAAAAATGA
GCTGATTTAACAAAAATTTAACGCGAATTTTAACAAAATATTAACGCTTACAATTTAGGTGGCACTTTTC
GGGGAAATGTGCGCGGAACCCCTATTTGTTTATTTTTCTAAATACATTCAAATATGTATCCGCTCATGAG
ACAATAACCCTGATAAATGCTTCAATAATATTGAAAAAGGAAGAGTATGAGTATTCAACATTTCCGTGTC
GCCCTTATTCCCTTTTTTGCGGCATTTTGCCTTCCTGTTTTTGCTCACCCAGAAACGCTGGTGAAAGTAA
AAGATGCTGAAGATCAGTTGGGTGCACGAGTGGGTTACATCGAACTGGATCTCAACAGCGGTAAGATCCT
TGAGAGTTTTCGCCCCGAAGAACGTTTTCCAATGATGAGCACTTTTAAAGTTCTGCTATGTGGCGCGGTA
TTATCCCGTATTGACGCCGGGCAAGAGCAACTCGGTCGCCGCATACACTATTCTCAGAATGACTTGGTTG
AGTACTCACCAGTCACAGAAAAGCATCTTACGGATGGCATGACAGTAAGAGAATTATGCAGTGCTGCCAT
AACCATGAGTGATAACACTGCGGCCAACTTACTTCTGACAACGATCGGAGGACCGAAGGAGCTAACCGCT
TTTTTGCACAACATGGGGGATCATGTAACTCGCCTTGATCGTTGGGAACCGGAGCTGAATGAAGCCATAC
CAAACGACGAGCGTGACACCACGATGCCTGTAGCAATGGCAACAACGTTGCGCAAACTATTAACTGGCGA
ACTACTTACTCTAGCTTCCCGGCAACAATTAATAGACTGGATGGAGGCGGATAAAGTTGCAGGACCACTT
CTGCGCTCGGCCCTTCCGGCTGGCTGGTTTATTGCTGATAAATCTGGAGCCGGTGAGCGTGGGTCTCGCG
GTATCATTGCAGCACTGGGGCCAGATGGTAAGCCCTCCCGTATCGTAGTTATCTACACGACGGGGAGTCA
GGCAACTATGGATGAACGAAATAGACAGATCGCTGAGATAGGTGCCTCACTGATTAAGCATTGGTAACTG
TCAGACCAAGTTTACTCATATATACTTTAGATTGATTTAAAACTTCATTTTTAATTTAAAAGGATCTAGG
TGAAGATCCTTTTTGATAATCTCATGACCAAAATCCCTTAACGTGAGTTTTCGTTCCACTGAGCGTCAGA
CCCCGTAGAAAAGATCAAAGGATCTTCTTGAGATCCTTTTTTTCTGCGCGTAATCTGCTGCTTGCAAACA
AAAAAACCACCGCTACCAGCGGTGGTTTGTTTGCCGGATCAAGAGCTACCAACTCTTTTTCCGAAGGTAA
CTGGCTTCAGCAGAGCGCAGATACCAAATACTGTTCTTCTAGTGTAGCCGTAGTTAGGCCACCACTTCAA
GAACTCTGTAGCACCGCCTACATACCTCGCTCTGCTAATCCTGTTACCAGTGGCTGCTGCCAGTGGCGAT
AAGTCGTGTCTTACCGGGTTGGACTCAAGACGATAGTTACCGGATAAGGCGCAGCGGTCGGGCTGAACGG
GGGGTTCGTGCACACAGCCCAGCTTGGAGCGAACGACCTACACCGAACTGAGATACCTACAGCGTGAGCT
ATGAGAAAGCGCCACGCTTCCCGAAGGGAGAAAGGCGGACAGGTATCCGGTAAGCGGCAGGGTCGGAACA
GGAGAGCGCACGAGGGAGCTTCCAGGGGGAAACGCCTGGTATCTTTATAGTCCTGTCGGGTTTCGCCACC
TCTGACTTGAGCGTCGATTTTTGTGATGCTCGTCAGGGGGGCGGAGCCTATGGAAAAACGCCAGCAACGC
GGCCTTTTTACGGTTCCTGGCCTTTTGCTGGCCTTTTGCTCACATGTTCTTTCCTGCGTTATCCCCTGAT
TCTGTGGATAACCGTATTACCGCCTTTGAGTGAGCTGATACCGCTCGCCGCAGCCGAACGACCGAGCGCA
GCGAGTCAGTGAGCGAGGAAGCGGAAGAGCGCCCAATACGCAAACCGCCTCTCCCCGCGCGTTGGCCGAT
TCATTAATGCAGCTGGCACGACAGGTTTCCCGACTGGAAAGCGGGCAGTGAGCGCAACGCAATTAATGTG
AGTTAGCTCACTCATTAGGCACCCCAGGCTTTACACTTTATGCTTCCGGCTCGTATGTTGTGTGGAATTG
TGAGCGGATAACAATTTCACACAGGAAACAGCTATGACCATGATTACGCCAAGCGCGCAATTAACCCTCA
CTAAAGGGAACAAAAGCTGGAGCTGCAAGCTTAATGTAGTCTTATGCAATACTCTTGTAGTCTTGCAACA
TGGTAACGATGAGTTAGCAACATGCCTTACAAGGAGAGAAAAAGCACCGTGCATGCCGATTGGTGGAAGT
AAGGTGGTACGATCGTGCCTTATTAGGAAGGCAACAGACGGGTCTGACATGGATTGGACGAACCACTGAA
TTGCCGCATTGCAGAGATATTGTATTTAAGTGCCTAGCTCGATACATAAACGGGTCTCTCTGGTTAGACC
AGATCTGAGCCTGGGAGCTCTCTGGCTAACTAGGGAACCCACTGCTTAAGCCTCAATAAAGCTTGCCTTG
AGTGCTTCAAGTAGTGTGTGCCCGTCTGTTGTGTGACTCTGGTAACTAGAGATCCCTCAGACCCTTTTAG
TCAGTGTGGAAAATCTCTAGCAGTGGCGCCCGAACAGGGACTTGAAAGCGAAAGGGAAACCAGAGGAGCT
CTCTCGACGCAGGACTCGGCTTGCTGAAGCGCGCACGGCAAGAGGCGAGGGGCGGCGACTGGTGAGTACG
CCAAAAATTTTGACTAGCGGAGGCTAGAAGGAGAGAGATGGGTGCGAGAGCGTCAGTATTAAGCGGGGGA
GAATTAGATCGCGATGGGAAAAAATTCGGTTAAGGCCAGGGGGAAAGAAAAAATATAAATTAAAACATAT
AGTATGGGCAAGCAGGGAGCTAGAACGATTCGCAGTTAATCCTGGCCTGTTAGAAACATCAGAAGGCTGT
AGACAAATACTGGGACAGCTACAACCATCCCTTCAGACAGGATCAGAAGAACTTAGATCATTATATAATA
CAGTAGCAACCCTCTATTGTGTGCATCAAAGGATAGAGATAAAAGACACCAAGGAAGCTTTAGACAAGAT
AGAGGAAGAGCAAAACAAAAGTAAGACCACCGCACAGCAAGCGGCCGCTGATCTTCAGACCTGGAGGAGG
AGATATGAGGGACAATTGGAGAAGTGAATTATATAAATATAAAGTAGTAAAAATTGAACCATTAGGAGTA
GCACCCACCAAGGCAAAGAGAAGAGTGGTGCAGAGAGAAAAAAGAGCAGTGGGAATAGGAGCTTTGTTCC
TTGGGTTCTTGGGAGCAGCAGGAAGCACTATGGGCGCAGCGTCAATGACGCTGACGGTACAGGCCAGACA
ATTATTGTCTGGTATAGTGCAGCAGCAGAACAATTTGCTGAGGGCTATTGAGGCGCAACAGCATCTGTTG
CAACTCACAGTCTGGGGCATCAAGCAGCTCCAGGCAAGAATCCTGGCTGTGGAAAGATACCTAAAGGATC
AACAGCTCCTGGGGATTTGGGGTTGCTCTGGAAAACTCATTTGCACCACTGCTGTGCCTTGGAATGCTAG
TTGGAGTAATAAATCTCTGGAACAGATTTGGAATCACACGACCTGGATGGAGTGGGACAGAGAAATTAAC
AATTACACAAGCTTAATACACTCCTTAATTGAAGAATCGCAAAACCAGCAAGAAAAGAATGAACAAGAAT
TATTGGAATTAGATAAATGGGCAAGTTTGTGGAATTGGTTTAACATAACAAATTGGCTGTGGTATATAAA
ATTATTCATAATGATAGTAGGAGGCTTGGTAGGTTTAAGAATAGTTTTTGCTGTACTTTCTATAGTGAAT
AGAGTTAGGCAGGGATATTCACCATTATCGTTTCAGACCCACCTCCCAACCCCGAGGGGACCCAGAGAGG
GCCTATTTCCCATGATTCCTTCATATTTGCATATACGATACAAGGCTGTTAGAGAGATAATTAGAATTAA
TTTGACTGTAAACACAAAGATATTAGTACAAAATACGTGACGTAGAAAGTAATAATTTCTTGGGTAGTTT
GCAGTTTTAAAATTATGTTTTAAAATGGACTATCATATGCTTACCGTAACTTGAAAGTATTTCGATTTCT
TGGCTTTATATATCTTGTGGAAAGGACGAAACACCGTGGCAAAATCATCACTACGAGTTTTAGAGCTAGA
AATAGCAAGTTAAAATAAGGCTAGTCCGTTATCAACTTGAAAAAGTGGCACCGAGTCGGTGCTTTTTTAA
GCTTGGCGTAACTAGATCTTGAGACAAATGGCAGTATTCATCCACAATTTTAAAAGAAAAGGGGGGATTG
GGGGGTACAGTGCAGGGGAAAGAATAGTAGACATAATAGCAACAGACATACAAACTAAAGAATTACAAAA
ACAAATTACAAAAATTCAAAATTTTCGGGTTTATTACAGGGACAGCAGAGATCCACTTTGGCGCCGGCTC
GAGGGGG
