>Addgene plasmid #77938 | AAK1 gRNA (BRDN0001149114) | depositor partial sequence | sequence record 145398 | Target Sequence
TGGCAAAATCATCACTACGA
