>Addgene plasmid #77938 | AAK1 gRNA (BRDN0001149114) | addgene partial sequence | sequence record 188689 | hU6-F
AAAATACGTGACGTAGAAAGTAATAATTTCTTGGGTAGTTTGCAGTTTTAAAATTATGTTTTAAAATGGA
CTATCATATGCTTACCGTAACTTGAAAGTATTTCGATTTCTTGGCTTTATATATCTTGTGGAAAGGACGA
AACACCGTGGCAAAATCATCACTACGAGTTTTAGAGCTAGAAATAGCAAGTTAAAATAAGGCTAGTCCGT
TATCAACTTGAAAAAGTGGCACCGAGTCGGTGCTTTTTTAAGCTTGGCGTAACTAGATCTTGAGACAAAT
GGCAGTATTCATCCACAATTTTAAAAGAAAAGGGGGGATTGGGGGGTACAGTGCAGGGGAAAGAATAGTA
GACATAATAGCAACAGACATACAAACTAAAGAATTACAAAAACAAATTACAAAAATTCAAAATTTTCGGG
TTTATTACAGGGACAGCAGAGATCCACTTTGGCGCCGGCTCGAGGGGGCCCGGGTGCAAAGATGGATAAA
GTTTTAAACAGAGAGGAATCTTTGCAGCTAATGGACCTTCTAGGTCTTGAAAGGAGTGGGAATTGGCTCC
GGTGCCCGTC
